Addgene plasmid #112441: pZNF639.1.0-gDNA
Purpose: CRISPR plasmid for expression of Cas9 and gRNA targeting human transcription factor ZNF639
Depositing lab: Kevin White. Depositing organization: University of Chicago.
Backbone
  Vector backbone: pX330
  Backbone manufacturer: Zhang lab (Addgene plasmid ID: 42230)
  Vector type: Mammalian Expression, CRISPR
Growth in bacteria
  Bacterial resistance: Ampicillin, 100 μg/mL
  Growth temperature: 37°C
  Growth strain: DH5alpha
  Copy number: High Copy
Gene/Insert
  Gene/Insert name: ZNF639
  gRNA/shRNA sequence: AATCAAGTTGTCTCATGGAC TGG
  Species: H. sapiens (human)
  Entrez Gene: ZNF639 (a.k.a. ZASC1, ANC-2H01, ANC_2H01, 6230400O18Rik)
  Cloning method: Restriction Enzyme; 5′ cloning site BbsI (destroyed during cloning); 3′ cloning site BbsI (destroyed during cloning)
  Sequencing primers: 5′ hU6-F (5'-GAGGGCCTATTTCCCATGATT-3')
Terms and licenses: Academic/Nonprofit Terms; Industry Terms: Not Available to Industry
Depositor comments: gRNA sequence listed includes 20 nucleotide target sequence, followed by the uncloned PAM sequence. The PAM sequence is not present in the plasmid. Use with plasmid pZNF639-donor.
How to cite: pZNF639.1.0-gDNA was a gift from Kevin White (Addgene plasmid # 112441 ; http://n2t.net/addgene:112441 ; RRID:Addgene_112441)
