[The description below was written by a language model from this plasmid's Addgene catalogue record and pLannotate feature annotations shown in this document.]
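Description:
pZNF639.1.0-gDNA is a mammalian CRISPR expression plasmid built on the pX330 backbone that delivers both Streptococcus pyogenes Cas9 and a single guide RNA directed against the human transcription factor gene ZNF639 (also known as ZASC1). The 20-nucleotide target sequence was inserted between the backbone's two BbsI sites, which were destroyed in the process. This places it directly downstream of the human U6 RNA polymerase III promoter and upstream of the S. pyogenes gRNA scaffold. The PAM listed with the target in the record is genomic context only and is not present in the plasmid.

Cas9 is expressed from a separate Pol II cassette made up of a CMV enhancer, the chicken β-actin promoter and a hybrid CBA/MVM intron. The annotation software splits the Cas9 coding sequence into contiguous N- and C-terminal portions, which together appear to form one continuous open reading frame. It is fused at its C-terminus to a bipartite nucleoplasmin nuclear localization signal and terminated by the bovine growth hormone polyadenylation signal. A single AAV2 inverted terminal repeat lies after the cassette, with no second ITR annotated, so it reads as a backbone remnant rather than a packaging arrangement.

In bacteria the plasmid is maintained at high copy through a ColE1/pUC-type origin and selected with ampicillin via β-lactamase. An f1/M13 phage origin is also present.

The repository's sequencing result (8,479 nt) and the depositor's sequence (8,508 nt) are annotated almost identically. The main difference is a shorter chicken β-actin promoter in the former.

The depositor notes that the plasmid is meant to be used with a companion plasmid, pZNF639-donor. This implies that the Cas9 cut at the ZNF639 locus is paired with a repair template for targeted modification, although the record does not describe what the donor contains.
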