Features (pLannotate 1.2.2; 18 found; start..end, strand, type, name):
     79..122     +  misc_RNA       gRNA scaffold (fragment): guide RNA scaffold for the Streptococcus pyogenes CRISPR/Cas9 system
    169..454     +  enhancer       CMV enhancer: human cytomegalovirus immediate early enhancer; contains an 18-bp deletion relative to the standard CMV enhancer
    456..733     +  promoter       chicken β-actin promoter: No description available
    734..962     +  intron         hybrid intron: hybrid between chicken β-actin (CBA) and minute virus of mice (MMV) introns (Gray et al., 2011)
   1100..2701    +  CDS            Cas9(N): N-terminal portion of Streptococcus pyogenes Cas9 (Zetsche et al., 2015)
   2702..5200    +  CDS            Cas9(C): C-terminal portion of Streptococcus pyogenes Cas9 (Zetsche et al., 2015)
   5201..5248    +  CDS            nucleoplasmin NLS: bipartite nuclear localization signal from nucleoplasmin
   5282..5393    +  polyA_signal   bGH poly(A) signal: bovine growth hormone polyadenylation signal
   5498..5638    +  repeat_region  AAV2 ITR: inverted terminal repeat of adeno-associated virus serotype 2 inverted
   5643..5694    -  misc_feature   bom (fragment): basis of mobility region from pBR322
   5713..6093    +  rep_origin     M13 ori (sequence partly withheld): M13 bacteriophage origin of replication; arrow indicates direction of (+) strand synthesis
   6169..6218    -  misc_feature   bom (fragment): basis of mobility region from pBR322
   6320..6355    -  CDS            rop (fragment): Rop protein, which maintains plasmids at low copy number; rop
   6450..6554    +  promoter       AmpR promoter: bla
   6555..7415    +  CDS            AmpR: β-lactamase; bla; confers resistance to ampicillin, carbenicillin, and related antibiotics
   7586..8174    +  rep_origin     ori: high-copy-number ColE1/pMB1/pBR322/pUC origin of replication
   8236..8476    +  promoter       U6 promoter: RNA polymerase III promoter for human U6 snRNA
   8505..72      +  misc_RNA       gRNA scaffold (across the origin): guide RNA scaffold for the Streptococcus pyogenes CRISPR/Cas9 system
>Addgene plasmid #112441 | pZNF639.1.0-gDNA | depositor full sequence | sequence record 211832 | Full Sequence
TAGAGCTAGAAATAGCAAGTTAAAATAAGGCTAGTCCGTTATCAACTTGAAAAAGTGGCACCGAGTCGGT
GCTTTTTTGTTTTAGAGCTAGAAATAGCAAGTTAAAATAAGGCTAGTCCGTTTTTAGCGCGTGCGCCAAT
TCTGCAGACAAATGGCTCTAGAGGTACCCGTTACATAACTTACGGTAAATGGCCCGCCTGGCTGACCGCC
CAACGACCCCCGCCCATTGACGTCAATAGTAACGCCAATAGGGACTTTCCATTGACGTCAATGGGTGGAG
TATTTACGGTAAACTGCCCACTTGGCAGTACATCAAGTGTATCATATGCCAAGTACGCCCCCTATTGACG
TCAATGACGGTAAATGGCCCGCCTGGCATTGTGCCCAGTACATGACCTTATGGGACTTTCCTACTTGGCA
GTACATCTACGTATTAGTCATCGCTATTACCATGGTCGAGGTGAGCCCCACGTTCTGCTTCACTCTCCCC
ATCTCCCCCCCCTCCCCACCCCCAATTTTGTATTTATTTATTTTTTAATTATTTTGTGCAGCGATGGGGG
CGGGGGGGGGGGGGGGGCGCGCGCCAGGCGGGGCGGGGCGGGGCGAGGGGCGGGGCGGGGCGAGGCGGAG
AGGTGCGGCGGCAGCCAATCAGAGCGGCGCGCTCCGAAAGTTTCCTTTTATGGCGAGGCGGCGGCGGCGG
CGGCCCTATAAAAAGCGAAGCGCGCGGCGGGCGGGAGTCGCTGCGACGCTGCCTTCGCCCCGTGCCCCGC
TCCGCCGCCGCCTCGCGCCGCCCGCCCCGGCTCTGACTGACCGCGTTACTCCCACAGGTGAGCGGGCGGG
ACGGCCCTTCTCCTCCGGGCTGTAATTAGCTGAGCAAGAGGTAAGGGTTTAAGGGATGGTTGGTTGGTGG
GGTATTAATGTTTAATTACCTGGAGCACCTGCCTGAAATCACTTTTTTTCAGGTTGGACCGGTGCCACCA
TGGACTATAAGGACCACGACGGAGACTACAAGGATCATGATATTGATTACAAAGACGATGACGATAAGAT
GGCCCCAAAGAAGAAGCGGAAGGTCGGTATCCACGGAGTCCCAGCAGCCGACAAGAAGTACAGCATCGGC
CTGGACATCGGCACCAACTCTGTGGGCTGGGCCGTGATCACCGACGAGTACAAGGTGCCCAGCAAGAAAT
TCAAGGTGCTGGGCAACACCGACCGGCACAGCATCAAGAAGAACCTGATCGGAGCCCTGCTGTTCGACAG
CGGCGAAACAGCCGAGGCCACCCGGCTGAAGAGAACCGCCAGAAGAAGATACACCAGACGGAAGAACCGG
ATCTGCTATCTGCAAGAGATCTTCAGCAACGAGATGGCCAAGGTGGACGACAGCTTCTTCCACAGACTGG
AAGAGTCCTTCCTGGTGGAAGAGGATAAGAAGCACGAGCGGCACCCCATCTTCGGCAACATCGTGGACGA
GGTGGCCTACCACGAGAAGTACCCCACCATCTACCACCTGAGAAAGAAACTGGTGGACAGCACCGACAAG
GCCGACCTGCGGCTGATCTATCTGGCCCTGGCCCACATGATCAAGTTCCGGGGCCACTTCCTGATCGAGG
GCGACCTGAACCCCGACAACAGCGACGTGGACAAGCTGTTCATCCAGCTGGTGCAGACCTACAACCAGCT
GTTCGAGGAAAACCCCATCAACGCCAGCGGCGTGGACGCCAAGGCCATCCTGTCTGCCAGACTGAGCAAG
AGCAGACGGCTGGAAAATCTGATCGCCCAGCTGCCCGGCGAGAAGAAGAATGGCCTGTTCGGAAACCTGA
TTGCCCTGAGCCTGGGCCTGACCCCCAACTTCAAGAGCAACTTCGACCTGGCCGAGGATGCCAAACTGCA
GCTGAGCAAGGACACCTACGACGACGACCTGGACAACCTGCTGGCCCAGATCGGCGACCAGTACGCCGAC
CTGTTTCTGGCCGCCAAGAACCTGTCCGACGCCATCCTGCTGAGCGACATCCTGAGAGTGAACACCGAGA
TCACCAAGGCCCCCCTGAGCGCCTCTATGATCAAGAGATACGACGAGCACCACCAGGACCTGACCCTGCT
GAAAGCTCTCGTGCGGCAGCAGCTGCCTGAGAAGTACAAAGAGATTTTCTTCGACCAGAGCAAGAACGGC
TACGCCGGCTACATTGACGGCGGAGCCAGCCAGGAAGAGTTCTACAAGTTCATCAAGCCCATCCTGGAAA
AGATGGACGGCACCGAGGAACTGCTCGTGAAGCTGAACAGAGAGGACCTGCTGCGGAAGCAGCGGACCTT
CGACAACGGCAGCATCCCCCACCAGATCCACCTGGGAGAGCTGCACGCCATTCTGCGGCGGCAGGAAGAT
TTTTACCCATTCCTGAAGGACAACCGGGAAAAGATCGAGAAGATCCTGACCTTCCGCATCCCCTACTACG
TGGGCCCTCTGGCCAGGGGAAACAGCAGATTCGCCTGGATGACCAGAAAGAGCGAGGAAACCATCACCCC
CTGGAACTTCGAGGAAGTGGTGGACAAGGGCGCTTCCGCCCAGAGCTTCATCGAGCGGATGACCAACTTC
GATAAGAACCTGCCCAACGAGAAGGTGCTGCCCAAGCACAGCCTGCTGTACGAGTACTTCACCGTGTATA
ACGAGCTGACCAAAGTGAAATACGTGACCGAGGGAATGAGAAAGCCCGCCTTCCTGAGCGGCGAGCAGAA
AAAGGCCATCGTGGACCTGCTGTTCAAGACCAACCGGAAAGTGACCGTGAAGCAGCTGAAAGAGGACTAC
TTCAAGAAAATCGAGTGCTTCGACTCCGTGGAAATCTCCGGCGTGGAAGATCGGTTCAACGCCTCCCTGG
GCACATACCACGATCTGCTGAAAATTATCAAGGACAAGGACTTCCTGGACAATGAGGAAAACGAGGACAT
TCTGGAAGATATCGTGCTGACCCTGACACTGTTTGAGGACAGAGAGATGATCGAGGAACGGCTGAAAACC
TATGCCCACCTGTTCGACGACAAAGTGATGAAGCAGCTGAAGCGGCGGAGATACACCGGCTGGGGCAGGC
TGAGCCGGAAGCTGATCAACGGCATCCGGGACAAGCAGTCCGGCAAGACAATCCTGGATTTCCTGAAGTC
CGACGGCTTCGCCAACAGAAACTTCATGCAGCTGATCCACGACGACAGCCTGACCTTTAAAGAGGACATC
CAGAAAGCCCAGGTGTCCGGCCAGGGCGATAGCCTGCACGAGCACATTGCCAATCTGGCCGGCAGCCCCG
CCATTAAGAAGGGCATCCTGCAGACAGTGAAGGTGGTGGACGAGCTCGTGAAAGTGATGGGCCGGCACAA
GCCCGAGAACATCGTGATCGAAATGGCCAGAGAGAACCAGACCACCCAGAAGGGACAGAAGAACAGCCGC
GAGAGAATGAAGCGGATCGAAGAGGGCATCAAAGAGCTGGGCAGCCAGATCCTGAAAGAACACCCCGTGG
AAAACACCCAGCTGCAGAACGAGAAGCTGTACCTGTACTACCTGCAGAATGGGCGGGATATGTACGTGGA
CCAGGAACTGGACATCAACCGGCTGTCCGACTACGATGTGGACCATATCGTGCCTCAGAGCTTTCTGAAG
GACGACTCCATCGACAACAAGGTGCTGACCAGAAGCGACAAGAACCGGGGCAAGAGCGACAACGTGCCCT
CCGAAGAGGTCGTGAAGAAGATGAAGAACTACTGGCGGCAGCTGCTGAACGCCAAGCTGATTACCCAGAG
AAAGTTCGACAATCTGACCAAGGCCGAGAGAGGCGGCCTGAGCGAACTGGATAAGGCCGGCTTCATCAAG
AGACAGCTGGTGGAAACCCGGCAGATCACAAAGCACGTGGCACAGATCCTGGACTCCCGGATGAACACTA
AGTACGACGAGAATGACAAGCTGATCCGGGAAGTGAAAGTGATCACCCTGAAGTCCAAGCTGGTGTCCGA
TTTCCGGAAGGATTTCCAGTTTTACAAAGTGCGCGAGATCAACAACTACCACCACGCCCACGACGCCTAC
CTGAACGCCGTCGTGGGAACCGCCCTGATCAAAAAGTACCCTAAGCTGGAAAGCGAGTTCGTGTACGGCG
ACTACAAGGTGTACGACGTGCGGAAGATGATCGCCAAGAGCGAGCAGGAAATCGGCAAGGCTACCGCCAA
GTACTTCTTCTACAGCAACATCATGAACTTTTTCAAGACCGAGATTACCCTGGCCAACGGCGAGATCCGG
AAGCGGCCTCTGATCGAGACAAACGGCGAAACCGGGGAGATCGTGTGGGATAAGGGCCGGGATTTTGCCA
CCGTGCGGAAAGTGCTGAGCATGCCCCAAGTGAATATCGTGAAAAAGACCGAGGTGCAGACAGGCGGCTT
CAGCAAAGAGTCTATCCTGCCCAAGAGGAACAGCGATAAGCTGATCGCCAGAAAGAAGGACTGGGACCCT
AAGAAGTACGGCGGCTTCGACAGCCCCACCGTGGCCTATTCTGTGCTGGTGGTGGCCAAAGTGGAAAAGG
GCAAGTCCAAGAAACTGAAGAGTGTGAAAGAGCTGCTGGGGATCACCATCATGGAAAGAAGCAGCTTCGA
GAAGAATCCCATCGACTTTCTGGAAGCCAAGGGCTACAAAGAAGTGAAAAAGGACCTGATCATCAAGCTG
CCTAAGTACTCCCTGTTCGAGCTGGAAAACGGCCGGAAGAGAATGCTGGCCTCTGCCGGCGAACTGCAGA
AGGGAAACGAACTGGCCCTGCCCTCCAAATATGTGAACTTCCTGTACCTGGCCAGCCACTATGAGAAGCT
GAAGGGCTCCCCCGAGGATAATGAGCAGAAACAGCTGTTTGTGGAACAGCACAAGCACTACCTGGACGAG
ATCATCGAGCAGATCAGCGAGTTCTCCAAGAGAGTGATCCTGGCCGACGCTAATCTGGACAAAGTGCTGT
CCGCCTACAACAAGCACCGGGATAAGCCCATCAGAGAGCAGGCCGAGAATATCATCCACCTGTTTACCCT
GACCAATCTGGGAGCCCCTGCCGCCTTCAAGTACTTTGACACCACCATCGACCGGAAGAGGTACACCAGC
ACCAAAGAGGTGCTGGACGCCACCCTGATCCACCAGAGCATCACCGGCCTGTACGAGACACGGATCGACC
TGTCTCAGCTGGGAGGCGACAAAAGGCCGGCGGCCACGAAAAAGGCCGGCCAGGCAAAAAAGAAAAAGTA
AGAATTCCTAGAGCTCGCTGATCAGCCTCGACTGTGCCTTCTAGTTGCCAGCCATCTGTTGTTTGCCCCT
CCCCCGTGCCTTCCTTGACCCTGGAAGGTGCCACTCCCACTGTCCTTTCCTAATAAAATGAGGAAATTGC
ATCGCATTGTCTGAGTAGGTGTCATTCTATTCTGGGGGGTGGGGTGGGGCAGGACAGCAAGGGGGAGGAT
TGGGAAGAGAATAGCAGGCATGCTGGGGAGCGGCCGCAGGAACCCCTAGTGATGGAGTTGGCCACTCCCT
CTCTGCGCGCTCGCTCGCTCACTGAGGCCGGGCGACCAAAGGTCGCCCGACGCCCGGGCTTTGCCCGGGC
GGCCTCAGTGAGCGAGCGAGCGCGCAGCTGCCTGCAGGGGCGCCTGATGCGGTATTTTCTCCTTACGCAT
CTGTGCGGTATTTCACACCGCATA
[142 nt withheld, positions 5695-5836]
C
[141 nt withheld, positions 5838-5978]
CCTTTGACGTTGGAGTCCACGTTCTTT
[37 nt withheld, positions 6006-6042]
ACCCTATCTCGGGCTATTCTTTTGATTTATAAGGGATTTTGCCGATTTCGGCCTATTGGTTAAAAAATGA
GCTGATTTAACAAAAATTTAACGCGAATTTTAACAAAATATTAACGTTTACAATTTTATGGTGCACTCTC
AGTACAATCTGCTCTGATGCCGCATAGTTAAGCCAGCCCCGACACCCGCCAACACCCGCTGACGCGCCCT
GACGGGCTTGTCTGCTCCCGGCATCCGCTTACAGACAAGCTGTGACCGTCTCCGGGAGCTGCATGTGTCA
GAGGTTTTCACCGTCATCACCGAAACGCGCGAGACGAAAGGGCCTCGTGATACGCCTATTTTTATAGGTT
AATGTCATGATAATAATGGTTTCTTAGACGTCAGGTGGCACTTTTCGGGGAAATGTGCGCGGAACCCCTA
TTTGTTTATTTTTCTAAATACATTCAAATATGTATCCGCTCATGAGACAATAACCCTGATAAATGCTTCA
ATAATATTGAAAAAGGAAGAGTATGAGTATTCAACATTTCCGTGTCGCCCTTATTCCCTTTTTTGCGGCA
TTTTGCCTTCCTGTTTTTGCTCACCCAGAAACGCTGGTGAAAGTAAAAGATGCTGAAGATCAGTTGGGTG
CACGAGTGGGTTACATCGAACTGGATCTCAACAGCGGTAAGATCCTTGAGAGTTTTCGCCCCGAAGAACG
TTTTCCAATGATGAGCACTTTTAAAGTTCTGCTATGTGGCGCGGTATTATCCCGTATTGACGCCGGGCAA
GAGCAACTCGGTCGCCGCATACACTATTCTCAGAATGACTTGGTTGAGTACTCACCAGTCACAGAAAAGC
ATCTTACGGATGGCATGACAGTAAGAGAATTATGCAGTGCTGCCATAACCATGAGTGATAACACTGCGGC
CAACTTACTTCTGACAACGATCGGAGGACCGAAGGAGCTAACCGCTTTTTTGCACAACATGGGGGATCAT
GTAACTCGCCTTGATCGTTGGGAACCGGAGCTGAATGAAGCCATACCAAACGACGAGCGTGACACCACGA
TGCCTGTAGCAATGGCAACAACGTTGCGCAAACTATTAACTGGCGAACTACTTACTCTAGCTTCCCGGCA
ACAATTAATAGACTGGATGGAGGCGGATAAAGTTGCAGGACCACTTCTGCGCTCGGCCCTTCCGGCTGGC
TGGTTTATTGCTGATAAATCTGGAGCCGGTGAGCGTGGAAGCCGCGGTATCATTGCAGCACTGGGGCCAG
ATGGTAAGCCCTCCCGTATCGTAGTTATCTACACGACGGGGAGTCAGGCAACTATGGATGAACGAAATAG
ACAGATCGCTGAGATAGGTGCCTCACTGATTAAGCATTGGTAACTGTCAGACCAAGTTTACTCATATATA
CTTTAGATTGATTTAAAACTTCATTTTTAATTTAAAAGGATCTAGGTGAAGATCCTTTTTGATAATCTCA
TGACCAAAATCCCTTAACGTGAGTTTTCGTTCCACTGAGCGTCAGACCCCGTAGAAAAGATCAAAGGATC
TTCTTGAGATCCTTTTTTTCTGCGCGTAATCTGCTGCTTGCAAACAAAAAAACCACCGCTACCAGCGGTG
GTTTGTTTGCCGGATCAAGAGCTACCAACTCTTTTTCCGAAGGTAACTGGCTTCAGCAGAGCGCAGATAC
CAAATACTGTCCTTCTAGTGTAGCCGTAGTTAGGCCACCACTTCAAGAACTCTGTAGCACCGCCTACATA
CCTCGCTCTGCTAATCCTGTTACCAGTGGCTGCTGCCAGTGGCGATAAGTCGTGTCTTACCGGGTTGGAC
TCAAGACGATAGTTACCGGATAAGGCGCAGCGGTCGGGCTGAACGGGGGGTTCGTGCACACAGCCCAGCT
TGGAGCGAACGACCTACACCGAACTGAGATACCTACAGCGTGAGCTATGAGAAAGCGCCACGCTTCCCGA
AGGGAGAAAGGCGGACAGGTATCCGGTAAGCGGCAGGGTCGGAACAGGAGAGCGCACGAGGGAGCTTCCA
GGGGGAAACGCCTGGTATCTTTATAGTCCTGTCGGGTTTCGCCACCTCTGACTTGAGCGTCGATTTTTGT
GATGCTCGTCAGGGGGGCGGAGCCTATGGAAAAACGCCAGCAACGCGGCCTTTTTACGGTTCCTGGCCTT
TTGCTGGCCTTTTGCTCACATGTGAGGGCCTATTTCCCATGATTCCTTCATATTTGCATATACGATACAA
GGCTGTTAGAGAGATAATTGGAATTAATTTGACTGTAAACACAAAGATATTAGTACAAAATACGTGACGT
AGAAAGTAATAATTTCTTGGGTAGTTTGCAGTTTTAAAATTATGTTTTAAAATGGACTATCATATGCTTA
CCGTAACTTGAAAGTATTTCGATTTCTTGGCTTTATATATCTTGTGGAAAGGACGAAACACCAATCAAGT
TGTCTCATGGACGTTT
