Features (pLannotate 1.2.2; 18 found; start..end, strand, type, name):
     79..122     +  misc_RNA       gRNA scaffold (fragment): guide RNA scaffold for the Streptococcus pyogenes CRISPR/Cas9 system
    169..454     +  enhancer       CMV enhancer: human cytomegalovirus immediate early enhancer; contains an 18-bp deletion relative to the standard CMV enhancer
    456..704     +  promoter       chicken β-actin promoter: contains a 21-bp deletion relative to the standard chicken β-actin promoter
    705..932     +  intron         hybrid intron: hybrid between chicken β-actin (CBA) and minute virus of mice (MMV) introns (Gray et al., 2011)
   1070..2671    +  CDS            Cas9(N): N-terminal portion of Streptococcus pyogenes Cas9 (Zetsche et al., 2015)
   2672..5170    +  CDS            Cas9(C): C-terminal portion of Streptococcus pyogenes Cas9 (Zetsche et al., 2015)
   5171..5218    +  CDS            nucleoplasmin NLS: bipartite nuclear localization signal from nucleoplasmin
   5252..5363    +  polyA_signal   bGH poly(A) signal: bovine growth hormone polyadenylation signal
   5468..5608    +  repeat_region  AAV2 ITR: inverted terminal repeat of adeno-associated virus serotype 2 inverted
   5613..5664    -  misc_feature   bom (fragment): basis of mobility region from pBR322
   5683..6138    +  rep_origin     f1 ori (sequence partly withheld): f1 bacteriophage origin of replication; arrow indicates direction of (+) strand synthesis
   6139..6188    -  misc_feature   bom (fragment): basis of mobility region from pBR322
   6290..6325    -  CDS            rop (fragment): Rop protein, which maintains plasmids at low copy number; rop
   6420..6524    +  promoter       AmpR promoter: bla
   6525..7385    +  CDS            AmpR: β-lactamase; bla; confers resistance to ampicillin, carbenicillin, and related antibiotics
   7556..8144    +  rep_origin     ori: high-copy-number ColE1/pMB1/pBR322/pUC origin of replication
   8206..8446    +  promoter       U6 promoter: RNA polymerase III promoter for human U6 snRNA
   8476..72      +  misc_RNA       gRNA scaffold (across the origin): guide RNA scaffold for the Streptococcus pyogenes CRISPR/Cas9 system
>Addgene plasmid #112441 | pZNF639.1.0-gDNA | addgene full sequence | sequence record 230401 | Addgene NGS Result
TAGAGCTAGAAATAGCAAGTTAAAATAAGGCTAGTCCGTTATCAACTTGAAAAAGTGGCACCGAGTCGGT
GCTTTTTTGTTTTAGAGCTAGAAATAGCAAGTTAAAATAAGGCTAGTCCGTTTTTAGCGCGTGCGCCAAT
TCTGCAGACAAATGGCTCTAGAGGTACCCGTTACATAACTTACGGTAAATGGCCCGCCTGGCTGACCGCC
CAACGACCCCCGCCCATTGACGTCAATAGTAACGCCAATAGGGACTTTCCATTGACGTCAATGGGTGGAG
TATTTACGGTAAACTGCCCACTTGGCAGTACATCAAGTGTATCATATGCCAAGTACGCCCCCTATTGACG
TCAATGACGGTAAATGGCCCGCCTGGCATTGTGCCCAGTACATGACCTTATGGGACTTTCCTACTTGGCA
GTACATCTACGTATTAGTCATCGCTATTACCATGGTCGAGGTGAGCCCCACGTTCTGCTTCACTCTCCCC
ATCTCCCCCCCCTCCCCACCCCCAATTTTGTATTTATTTATTTTTTAATTATTTTGTGCAGCGATGGGGG
CGGGGGGGGGGGGGCGAGGGGCGGGGCGGGGCGAGGCGGAGAGGTGCGGCGGCAGCCAATCAGAGCGGCG
CGCTCCGAAAGTTTCCTTTTATGGCGAGGCGGCGGCGGCGGCGGCCCTATAAAAAGCGAAGCGCGCGGCG
GGCGGGAGTCGCTGCGCGCTGCCTTCGCCCCGTGCCCCGCTCCGCCGCCGCCTCGCGCCGCCCGCCCCGG
CTCTGACTGACCGCGTTACTCCCACAGGTGAGCGGGCGGGACGGCCCTTCTCCTCCGGGCTGTAATTAGC
TGAGCAAGAGGTAAGGGTTTAAGGGATGGTTGGTTGGTGGGGTATTAATGTTTAATTACCTGGAGCACCT
GCCTGAAATCACTTTTTTTCAGGTTGGACCGGTGCCACCATGGACTATAAGGACCACGACGGAGACTACA
AGGATCATGATATTGATTACAAAGACGATGACGATAAGATGGCCCCAAAGAAGAAGCGGAAGGTCGGTAT
CCACGGAGTCCCAGCAGCCGACAAGAAGTACAGCATCGGCCTGGACATCGGCACCAACTCTGTGGGCTGG
GCCGTGATCACCGACGAGTACAAGGTGCCCAGCAAGAAATTCAAGGTGCTGGGCAACACCGACCGGCACA
GCATCAAGAAGAACCTGATCGGAGCCCTGCTGTTCGACAGCGGCGAAACAGCCGAGGCCACCCGGCTGAA
GAGAACCGCCAGAAGAAGATACACCAGACGGAAGAACCGGATCTGCTATCTGCAAGAGATCTTCAGCAAC
GAGATGGCCAAGGTGGACGACAGCTTCTTCCACAGACTGGAAGAGTCCTTCCTGGTGGAAGAGGATAAGA
AGCACGAGCGGCACCCCATCTTCGGCAACATCGTGGACGAGGTGGCCTACCACGAGAAGTACCCCACCAT
CTACCACCTGAGAAAGAAACTGGTGGACAGCACCGACAAGGCCGACCTGCGGCTGATCTATCTGGCCCTG
GCCCACATGATCAAGTTCCGGGGCCACTTCCTGATCGAGGGCGACCTGAACCCCGACAACAGCGACGTGG
ACAAGCTGTTCATCCAGCTGGTGCAGACCTACAACCAGCTGTTCGAGGAAAACCCCATCAACGCCAGCGG
CGTGGACGCCAAGGCCATCCTGTCTGCCAGACTGAGCAAGAGCAGACGGCTGGAAAATCTGATCGCCCAG
CTGCCCGGCGAGAAGAAGAATGGCCTGTTCGGAAACCTGATTGCCCTGAGCCTGGGCCTGACCCCCAACT
TCAAGAGCAACTTCGACCTGGCCGAGGATGCCAAACTGCAGCTGAGCAAGGACACCTACGACGACGACCT
GGACAACCTGCTGGCCCAGATCGGCGACCAGTACGCCGACCTGTTTCTGGCCGCCAAGAACCTGTCCGAC
GCCATCCTGCTGAGCGACATCCTGAGAGTGAACACCGAGATCACCAAGGCCCCCCTGAGCGCCTCTATGA
TCAAGAGATACGACGAGCACCACCAGGACCTGACCCTGCTGAAAGCTCTCGTGCGGCAGCAGCTGCCTGA
GAAGTACAAAGAGATTTTCTTCGACCAGAGCAAGAACGGCTACGCCGGCTACATTGACGGCGGAGCCAGC
CAGGAAGAGTTCTACAAGTTCATCAAGCCCATCCTGGAAAAGATGGACGGCACCGAGGAACTGCTCGTGA
AGCTGAACAGAGAGGACCTGCTGCGGAAGCAGCGGACCTTCGACAACGGCAGCATCCCCCACCAGATCCA
CCTGGGAGAGCTGCACGCCATTCTGCGGCGGCAGGAAGATTTTTACCCATTCCTGAAGGACAACCGGGAA
AAGATCGAGAAGATCCTGACCTTCCGCATCCCCTACTACGTGGGCCCTCTGGCCAGGGGAAACAGCAGAT
TCGCCTGGATGACCAGAAAGAGCGAGGAAACCATCACCCCCTGGAACTTCGAGGAAGTGGTGGACAAGGG
CGCTTCCGCCCAGAGCTTCATCGAGCGGATGACCAACTTCGATAAGAACCTGCCCAACGAGAAGGTGCTG
CCCAAGCACAGCCTGCTGTACGAGTACTTCACCGTGTATAACGAGCTGACCAAAGTGAAATACGTGACCG
AGGGAATGAGAAAGCCCGCCTTCCTGAGCGGCGAGCAGAAAAAGGCCATCGTGGACCTGCTGTTCAAGAC
CAACCGGAAAGTGACCGTGAAGCAGCTGAAAGAGGACTACTTCAAGAAAATCGAGTGCTTCGACTCCGTG
GAAATCTCCGGCGTGGAAGATCGGTTCAACGCCTCCCTGGGCACATACCACGATCTGCTGAAAATTATCA
AGGACAAGGACTTCCTGGACAATGAGGAAAACGAGGACATTCTGGAAGATATCGTGCTGACCCTGACACT
GTTTGAGGACAGAGAGATGATCGAGGAACGGCTGAAAACCTATGCCCACCTGTTCGACGACAAAGTGATG
AAGCAGCTGAAGCGGCGGAGATACACCGGCTGGGGCAGGCTGAGCCGGAAGCTGATCAACGGCATCCGGG
ACAAGCAGTCCGGCAAGACAATCCTGGATTTCCTGAAGTCCGACGGCTTCGCCAACAGAAACTTCATGCA
GCTGATCCACGACGACAGCCTGACCTTTAAAGAGGACATCCAGAAAGCCCAGGTGTCCGGCCAGGGCGAT
AGCCTGCACGAGCACATTGCCAATCTGGCCGGCAGCCCCGCCATTAAGAAGGGCATCCTGCAGACAGTGA
AGGTGGTGGACGAGCTCGTGAAAGTGATGGGCCGGCACAAGCCCGAGAACATCGTGATCGAAATGGCCAG
AGAGAACCAGACCACCCAGAAGGGACAGAAGAACAGCCGCGAGAGAATGAAGCGGATCGAAGAGGGCATC
AAAGAGCTGGGCAGCCAGATCCTGAAAGAACACCCCGTGGAAAACACCCAGCTGCAGAACGAGAAGCTGT
ACCTGTACTACCTGCAGAATGGGCGGGATATGTACGTGGACCAGGAACTGGACATCAACCGGCTGTCCGA
CTACGATGTGGACCATATCGTGCCTCAGAGCTTTCTGAAGGACGACTCCATCGACAACAAGGTGCTGACC
AGAAGCGACAAGAACCGGGGCAAGAGCGACAACGTGCCCTCCGAAGAGGTCGTGAAGAAGATGAAGAACT
ACTGGCGGCAGCTGCTGAACGCCAAGCTGATTACCCAGAGAAAGTTCGACAATCTGACCAAGGCCGAGAG
AGGCGGCCTGAGCGAACTGGATAAGGCCGGCTTCATCAAGAGACAGCTGGTGGAAACCCGGCAGATCACA
AAGCACGTGGCACAGATCCTGGACTCCCGGATGAACACTAAGTACGACGAGAATGACAAGCTGATCCGGG
AAGTGAAAGTGATCACCCTGAAGTCCAAGCTGGTGTCCGATTTCCGGAAGGATTTCCAGTTTTACAAAGT
GCGCGAGATCAACAACTACCACCACGCCCACGACGCCTACCTGAACGCCGTCGTGGGAACCGCCCTGATC
AAAAAGTACCCTAAGCTGGAAAGCGAGTTCGTGTACGGCGACTACAAGGTGTACGACGTGCGGAAGATGA
TCGCCAAGAGCGAGCAGGAAATCGGCAAGGCTACCGCCAAGTACTTCTTCTACAGCAACATCATGAACTT
TTTCAAGACCGAGATTACCCTGGCCAACGGCGAGATCCGGAAGCGGCCTCTGATCGAGACAAACGGCGAA
ACCGGGGAGATCGTGTGGGATAAGGGCCGGGATTTTGCCACCGTGCGGAAAGTGCTGAGCATGCCCCAAG
TGAATATCGTGAAAAAGACCGAGGTGCAGACAGGCGGCTTCAGCAAAGAGTCTATCCTGCCCAAGAGGAA
CAGCGATAAGCTGATCGCCAGAAAGAAGGACTGGGACCCTAAGAAGTACGGCGGCTTCGACAGCCCCACC
GTGGCCTATTCTGTGCTGGTGGTGGCCAAAGTGGAAAAGGGCAAGTCCAAGAAACTGAAGAGTGTGAAAG
AGCTGCTGGGGATCACCATCATGGAAAGAAGCAGCTTCGAGAAGAATCCCATCGACTTTCTGGAAGCCAA
GGGCTACAAAGAAGTGAAAAAGGACCTGATCATCAAGCTGCCTAAGTACTCCCTGTTCGAGCTGGAAAAC
GGCCGGAAGAGAATGCTGGCCTCTGCCGGCGAACTGCAGAAGGGAAACGAACTGGCCCTGCCCTCCAAAT
ATGTGAACTTCCTGTACCTGGCCAGCCACTATGAGAAGCTGAAGGGCTCCCCCGAGGATAATGAGCAGAA
ACAGCTGTTTGTGGAACAGCACAAGCACTACCTGGACGAGATCATCGAGCAGATCAGCGAGTTCTCCAAG
AGAGTGATCCTGGCCGACGCTAATCTGGACAAAGTGCTGTCCGCCTACAACAAGCACCGGGATAAGCCCA
TCAGAGAGCAGGCCGAGAATATCATCCACCTGTTTACCCTGACCAATCTGGGAGCCCCTGCCGCCTTCAA
GTACTTTGACACCACCATCGACCGGAAGAGGTACACCAGCACCAAAGAGGTGCTGGACGCCACCCTGATC
CACCAGAGCATCACCGGCCTGTACGAGACACGGATCGACCTGTCTCAGCTGGGAGGCGACAAAAGGCCGG
CGGCCACGAAAAAGGCCGGCCAGGCAAAAAAGAAAAAGTAAGAATTCCTAGAGCTCGCTGATCAGCCTCG
ACTGTGCCTTCTAGTTGCCAGCCATCTGTTGTTTGCCCCTCCCCCGTGCCTTCCTTGACCCTGGAAGGTG
CCACTCCCACTGTCCTTTCCTAATAAAATGAGGAAATTGCATCGCATTGTCTGAGTAGGTGTCATTCTAT
TCTGGGGGGTGGGGTGGGGCAGGACAGCAAGGGGGAGGATTGGGAAGAGAATAGCAGGCATGCTGGGGAG
CGGCCGCAGGAACCCCTAGTGATGGAGTTGGCCACTCCCTCTCTGCGCGCTCGCTCGCTCACTGAGGCCG
GGCGACCAAAGGTCGCCCGACGCCCGGGCTTTGCCCGGGCGGCCTCAGTGAGCGAGCGAGCGCGCAGCTG
CCTGCAGGGGCGCCTGATGCGGTATTTTCTCCTTACGCATCTGTGCGGTATTTCACACCGCATA
[95 nt withheld, positions 5665-5759]
T
[46 nt withheld, positions 5761-5806]
C
[141 nt withheld, positions 5808-5948]
CCTTTGACGTTGGAGTCCACGTTCTTT
[37 nt withheld, positions 5976-6012]
ACTCTATCTCGGGCTATTCTTTTGATTTATAAGGGATTTTGCCGATTTCGGTCTATTGGTTAAAAAATGA
GCTGATTTAACAAAAATTTAACGCGAATTTTAACAAAATATTAACGTTTACAATTTTATGGTGCACTCTC
AGTACAATCTGCTCTGATGCCGCATAGTTAAGCCAGCCCCGACACCCGCCAACACCCGCTGACGCGCCCT
GACGGGCTTGTCTGCTCCCGGCATCCGCTTACAGACAAGCTGTGACCGTCTCCGGGAGCTGCATGTGTCA
GAGGTTTTCACCGTCATCACCGAAACGCGCGAGACGAAAGGGCCTCGTGATACGCCTATTTTTATAGGTT
AATGTCATGATAATAATGGTTTCTTAGACGTCAGGTGGCACTTTTCGGGGAAATGTGCGCGGAACCCCTA
TTTGTTTATTTTTCTAAATACATTCAAATATGTATCCGCTCATGAGACAATAACCCTGATAAATGCTTCA
ATAATATTGAAAAAGGAAGAGTATGAGTATTCAACATTTCCGTGTCGCCCTTATTCCCTTTTTTGCGGCA
TTTTGCCTTCCTGTTTTTGCTCACCCAGAAACGCTGGTGAAAGTAAAAGATGCTGAAGATCAGTTGGGTG
CACGAGTGGGTTACATCGAACTGGATCTCAACAGCGGTAAGATCCTTGAGAGTTTTCGCCCCGAAGAACG
TTTTCCAATGATGAGCACTTTTAAAGTTCTGCTATGTGGCGCGGTATTATCCCGTATTGACGCCGGGCAA
GAGCAACTCGGTCGCCGCATACACTATTCTCAGAATGACTTGGTTGAGTACTCACCAGTCACAGAAAAGC
ATCTTACGGATGGCATGACAGTAAGAGAATTATGCAGTGCTGCCATAACCATGAGTGATAACACTGCGGC
CAACTTACTTCTGACAACGATCGGAGGACCGAAGGAGCTAACCGCTTTTTTGCACAACATGGGGGATCAT
GTAACTCGCCTTGATCGTTGGGAACCGGAGCTGAATGAAGCCATACCAAACGACGAGCGTGACACCACGA
TGCCTGTAGCAATGGCAACAACGTTGCGCAAACTATTAACTGGCGAACTACTTACTCTAGCTTCCCGGCA
ACAATTAATAGACTGGATGGAGGCGGATAAAGTTGCAGGACCACTTCTGCGCTCGGCCCTTCCGGCTGGC
TGGTTTATTGCTGATAAATCTGGAGCCGGTGAGCGTGGAAGCCGCGGTATCATTGCAGCACTGGGGCCAG
ATGGTAAGCCCTCCCGTATCGTAGTTATCTACACGACGGGGAGTCAGGCAACTATGGATGAACGAAATAG
ACAGATCGCTGAGATAGGTGCCTCACTGATTAAGCATTGGTAACTGTCAGACCAAGTTTACTCATATATA
CTTTAGATTGATTTAAAACTTCATTTTTAATTTAAAAGGATCTAGGTGAAGATCCTTTTTGATAATCTCA
TGACCAAAATCCCTTAACGTGAGTTTTCGTTCCACTGAGCGTCAGACCCCGTAGAAAAGATCAAAGGATC
TTCTTGAGATCCTTTTTTTCTGCGCGTAATCTGCTGCTTGCAAACAAAAAAACCACCGCTACCAGCGGTG
GTTTGTTTGCCGGATCAAGAGCTACCAACTCTTTTTCCGAAGGTAACTGGCTTCAGCAGAGCGCAGATAC
CAAATACTGTTCTTCTAGTGTAGCCGTAGTTAGGCCACCACTTCAAGAACTCTGTAGCACCGCCTACATA
CCTCGCTCTGCTAATCCTGTTACCAGTGGCTGCTGCCAGTGGCGATAAGTCGTGTCTTACCGGGTTGGAC
TCAAGACGATAGTTACCGGATAAGGCGCAGCGGTCGGGCTGAACGGGGGGTTCGTGCACACAGCCCAGCT
TGGAGCGAACGACCTACACCGAACTGAGATACCTACAGCGTGAGCTATGAGAAAGCGCCACGCTTCCCGA
AGGGAGAAAGGCGGACAGGTATCCGGTAAGCGGCAGGGTCGGAACAGGAGAGCGCACGAGGGAGCTTCCA
GGGGGAAACGCCTGGTATCTTTATAGTCCTGTCGGGTTTCGCCACCTCTGACTTGAGCGTCGATTTTTGT
GATGCTCGTCAGGGGGGCGGAGCCTATGGAAAAACGCCAGCAACGCGGCCTTTTTACGGTTCCTGGCCTT
TTGCTGGCCTTTTGCTCACATGTGAGGGCCTATTTCCCATGATTCCTTCATATTTGCATATACGATACAA
GGCTGTTAGAGAGATAATTGGAATTAATTTGACTGTAAACACAAAGATATTAGTACAAAATACGTGACGT
AGAAAGTAATAATTTCTTGGGTAGTTTGCAGTTTTAAAATTATGTTTTAAAATGGACTATCATATGCTTA
CCGTAACTTGAAAGTATTTCGATTTCTTGGCTTTATATATCTTGTGGAAAGGACGAAACACCGAATCAAG
TTGTCTCATGGACGTTT
